Addgene plasmid #106106: px458_2A_GFP_sgRNA_ELAVL1
Purpose: CRISPR knockout. Expresses Cas9, EGFP, and sgRNA targeting ELAVL1
Depositing lab: Thomas Tuschl. Depositing organization: Rockefeller University. Publication: The TIA1 RNA-Binding Protein Family Regulates EIF2AK2-Mediated Stress Response and Cell Cycle Progression. Meyer C, Garzia A, Mazzola M, Gerstberger S, Molina H, Tuschl T. Mol Cell. 2018 Feb 15;69(4):622-635.e6. doi: 10.1016/j.molcel.2018.01.011. PubMed 29429924.
Backbone
  Vector backbone: px458
  Vector type: CRISPR
Growth in bacteria
  Bacterial resistance: Ampicillin, 100 μg/mL
  Growth temperature: 37°C
  Growth strain: DH5alpha
  Copy number: Unknown
Gene/Insert
  Gene/Insert name: gRNA targeting ELAVL1
  gRNA/shRNA sequence: ACCACATGGCCGAAGACTGC
  Species: H. sapiens (human)
  Entrez Gene: ELAVL1 (a.k.a. ELAV1, HUR, Hua, MelG)
  Cloning method: Restriction Enzyme; 5′ cloning site unknown (unknown if destroyed); 3′ cloning site unknown (unknown if destroyed)
Terms and licenses: Academic/Nonprofit Terms; Industry Terms: Not Available to Industry
How to cite: px458_2A_GFP_sgRNA_ELAVL1 was a gift from Thomas Tuschl (Addgene plasmid # 106106 ; http://n2t.net/addgene:106106 ; RRID:Addgene_106106)
