[The description below was written by a language model from this plasmid's Addgene catalogue record and pLannotate feature annotations shown in this document.]
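Description:
px458_2A_GFP_sgRNA_ELAVL1 is an all-in-one CRISPR/Cas9 knockout plasmid built on the px458 backbone for expression in mammalian cells. It carries a guide RNA directed against human ELAVL1, the gene also known as HuR. In bacteria it is maintained through a high-copy ColE1/pUC-type origin and selected with ampicillin via the β-lactamase (AmpR) gene and its own promoter. An f1 phage origin is also present. The small bom and rop fragments annotated nearby are backbone remnants rather than functional elements.

The payload consists of two expression units. A human U6 RNA polymerase III promoter drives the single guide RNA. The ELAVL1-specific spacer occupies the short gap between this promoter and the Streptococcus pyogenes gRNA scaffold, and a second, partial scaffold fragment is annotated just downstream. The other unit uses a CMV enhancer, chicken β-actin promoter and hybrid intron to drive S. pyogenes Cas9. The annotation tool splits Cas9 into adjoining N- and C-terminal portions, but they are contiguous and read as one coding sequence, followed by a nucleoplasmin nuclear localization signal. EGFP lies downstream in the same transcript. According to the plasmid name it is joined through a 2A self-cleaving peptide, which the feature table does not annotate separately, so Cas9 and the fluorescent marker would be made as separate proteins. A bGH polyadenylation signal ends the unit. A single AAV2 ITR follows, which is not enough for AAV packaging.

The EGFP allows identification or sorting of transfected cells that express Cas9, which supports the stated purpose of generating ELAVL1 knockouts. The cloning sites used to insert the guide are not recorded.
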