Features (pLannotate 1.2.2; 19 found; start..end, strand, type, name):
      1..241     +  promoter       U6 promoter: RNA polymerase III promoter for human U6 snRNA
    271..346     +  misc_RNA       gRNA scaffold: guide RNA scaffold for the Streptococcus pyogenes CRISPR/Cas9 system
    353..396     +  misc_RNA       gRNA scaffold (fragment): guide RNA scaffold for the Streptococcus pyogenes CRISPR/Cas9 system
    443..728     +  enhancer       CMV enhancer: human cytomegalovirus immediate early enhancer; contains an 18-bp deletion relative to the standard CMV enhancer
    730..1007    +  promoter       chicken β-actin promoter: No description available
   1008..1235    +  intron         hybrid intron: hybrid between chicken β-actin (CBA) and minute virus of mice (MMV) introns (Gray et al., 2011)
   1373..2974    +  CDS            Cas9(N): N-terminal portion of Streptococcus pyogenes Cas9 (Zetsche et al., 2015)
   2975..5473    +  CDS            Cas9(C): C-terminal portion of Streptococcus pyogenes Cas9 (Zetsche et al., 2015)
   5474..5521    +  CDS            nucleoplasmin NLS: bipartite nuclear localization signal from nucleoplasmin
   5591..6304    +  CDS            EGFP: EGFP is a basic (constitutively fluorescent) green fluorescent protein published in 1996, derived from Aequorea victoria. It is reported to be a rapidly-maturing weak dimer with moderate acid sensitivity.
   6338..6449    +  polyA_signal   bGH poly(A) signal: bovine growth hormone polyadenylation signal
   6554..6694    +  repeat_region  AAV2 ITR: inverted terminal repeat of adeno-associated virus serotype 2 inverted
   6699..6750    -  misc_feature   bom (fragment): basis of mobility region from pBR322
   6769..7224    +  rep_origin     f1 ori (sequence partly withheld): f1 bacteriophage origin of replication; arrow indicates direction of (+) strand synthesis
   7225..7274    -  misc_feature   bom (fragment): basis of mobility region from pBR322
   7376..7411    -  CDS            rop (fragment): Rop protein, which maintains plasmids at low copy number; rop
   7506..7610    +  promoter       AmpR promoter: bla
   7611..8471    +  CDS            AmpR: β-lactamase; bla; confers resistance to ampicillin, carbenicillin, and related antibiotics
   8642..9230    +  rep_origin     ori: high-copy-number ColE1/pMB1/pBR322/pUC origin of replication
>Addgene plasmid #106106 | px458_2A_GFP_sgRNA_ELAVL1 | depositor full sequence | sequence record 203421 | px458_2A_GFP_sgRNA_ELAVL1 sequence 9291 bps
GAGGGCCTATTTCCCATGATTCCTTCATATTTGCATATACGATACAAGGCTGTTAGAGAGATAATTGGAA
TTAATTTGACTGTAAACACAAAGATATTAGTACAAAATACGTGACGTAGAAAGTAATAATTTCTTGGGTA
GTTTGCAGTTTTAAAATTATGTTTTAAAATGGACTATCATATGCTTACCGTAACTTGAAAGTATTTCGAT
TTCTTGGCTTTATATATCTTGTGGAAAGGACGAAACACCGACCACATGGCCGAAGACTGCGTTTTAGAGC
TAGAAATAGCAAGTTAAAATAAGGCTAGTCCGTTATCAACTTGAAAAAGTGGCACCGAGTCGGTGCTTTT
TTGTTTTAGAGCTAGAAATAGCAAGTTAAAATAAGGCTAGTCCGTTTTTAGCGCGTGCGCCAATTCTGCA
GACAAATGGCTCTAGAGGTACCCGTTACATAACTTACGGTAAATGGCCCGCCTGGCTGACCGCCCAACGA
CCCCCGCCCATTGACGTCAATAGTAACGCCAATAGGGACTTTCCATTGACGTCAATGGGTGGAGTATTTA
CGGTAAACTGCCCACTTGGCAGTACATCAAGTGTATCATATGCCAAGTACGCCCCCTATTGACGTCAATG
ACGGTAAATGGCCCGCCTGGCATTGTGCCCAGTACATGACCTTATGGGACTTTCCTACTTGGCAGTACAT
CTACGTATTAGTCATCGCTATTACCATGGTCGAGGTGAGCCCCACGTTCTGCTTCACTCTCCCCATCTCC
CCCCCCTCCCCACCCCCAATTTTGTATTTATTTATTTTTTAATTATTTTGTGCAGCGATGGGGGCGGGGG
GGGGGGGGGGGCGCGCGCCAGGCGGGGCGGGGCGGGGCGAGGGGCGGGGCGGGGCGAGGCGGAGAGGTGC
GGCGGCAGCCAATCAGAGCGGCGCGCTCCGAAAGTTTCCTTTTATGGCGAGGCGGCGGCGGCGGCGGCCC
TATAAAAAGCGAAGCGCGCGGCGGGCGGGAGTCGCTGCGCGCTGCCTTCGCCCCGTGCCCCGCTCCGCCG
CCGCCTCGCGCCGCCCGCCCCGGCTCTGACTGACCGCGTTACTCCCACAGGTGAGCGGGCGGGACGGCCC
TTCTCCTCCGGGCTGTAATTAGCTGAGCAAGAGGTAAGGGTTTAAGGGATGGTTGGTTGGTGGGGTATTA
ATGTTTAATTACCTGGAGCACCTGCCTGAAATCACTTTTTTTCAGGTTGGACCGGTGCCACCATGGACTA
TAAGGACCACGACGGAGACTACAAGGATCATGATATTGATTACAAAGACGATGACGATAAGATGGCCCCA
AAGAAGAAGCGGAAGGTCGGTATCCACGGAGTCCCAGCAGCCGACAAGAAGTACAGCATCGGCCTGGACA
TCGGCACCAACTCTGTGGGCTGGGCCGTGATCACCGACGAGTACAAGGTGCCCAGCAAGAAATTCAAGGT
GCTGGGCAACACCGACCGGCACAGCATCAAGAAGAACCTGATCGGAGCCCTGCTGTTCGACAGCGGCGAA
ACAGCCGAGGCCACCCGGCTGAAGAGAACCGCCAGAAGAAGATACACCAGACGGAAGAACCGGATCTGCT
ATCTGCAAGAGATCTTCAGCAACGAGATGGCCAAGGTGGACGACAGCTTCTTCCACAGACTGGAAGAGTC
CTTCCTGGTGGAAGAGGATAAGAAGCACGAGCGGCACCCCATCTTCGGCAACATCGTGGACGAGGTGGCC
TACCACGAGAAGTACCCCACCATCTACCACCTGAGAAAGAAACTGGTGGACAGCACCGACAAGGCCGACC
TGCGGCTGATCTATCTGGCCCTGGCCCACATGATCAAGTTCCGGGGCCACTTCCTGATCGAGGGCGACCT
GAACCCCGACAACAGCGACGTGGACAAGCTGTTCATCCAGCTGGTGCAGACCTACAACCAGCTGTTCGAG
GAAAACCCCATCAACGCCAGCGGCGTGGACGCCAAGGCCATCCTGTCTGCCAGACTGAGCAAGAGCAGAC
GGCTGGAAAATCTGATCGCCCAGCTGCCCGGCGAGAAGAAGAATGGCCTGTTCGGAAACCTGATTGCCCT
GAGCCTGGGCCTGACCCCCAACTTCAAGAGCAACTTCGACCTGGCCGAGGATGCCAAACTGCAGCTGAGC
AAGGACACCTACGACGACGACCTGGACAACCTGCTGGCCCAGATCGGCGACCAGTACGCCGACCTGTTTC
TGGCCGCCAAGAACCTGTCCGACGCCATCCTGCTGAGCGACATCCTGAGAGTGAACACCGAGATCACCAA
GGCCCCCCTGAGCGCCTCTATGATCAAGAGATACGACGAGCACCACCAGGACCTGACCCTGCTGAAAGCT
CTCGTGCGGCAGCAGCTGCCTGAGAAGTACAAAGAGATTTTCTTCGACCAGAGCAAGAACGGCTACGCCG
GCTACATTGACGGCGGAGCCAGCCAGGAAGAGTTCTACAAGTTCATCAAGCCCATCCTGGAAAAGATGGA
CGGCACCGAGGAACTGCTCGTGAAGCTGAACAGAGAGGACCTGCTGCGGAAGCAGCGGACCTTCGACAAC
GGCAGCATCCCCCACCAGATCCACCTGGGAGAGCTGCACGCCATTCTGCGGCGGCAGGAAGATTTTTACC
CATTCCTGAAGGACAACCGGGAAAAGATCGAGAAGATCCTGACCTTCCGCATCCCCTACTACGTGGGCCC
TCTGGCCAGGGGAAACAGCAGATTCGCCTGGATGACCAGAAAGAGCGAGGAAACCATCACCCCCTGGAAC
TTCGAGGAAGTGGTGGACAAGGGCGCTTCCGCCCAGAGCTTCATCGAGCGGATGACCAACTTCGATAAGA
ACCTGCCCAACGAGAAGGTGCTGCCCAAGCACAGCCTGCTGTACGAGTACTTCACCGTGTATAACGAGCT
GACCAAAGTGAAATACGTGACCGAGGGAATGAGAAAGCCCGCCTTCCTGAGCGGCGAGCAGAAAAAGGCC
ATCGTGGACCTGCTGTTCAAGACCAACCGGAAAGTGACCGTGAAGCAGCTGAAAGAGGACTACTTCAAGA
AAATCGAGTGCTTCGACTCCGTGGAAATCTCCGGCGTGGAAGATCGGTTCAACGCCTCCCTGGGCACATA
CCACGATCTGCTGAAAATTATCAAGGACAAGGACTTCCTGGACAATGAGGAAAACGAGGACATTCTGGAA
GATATCGTGCTGACCCTGACACTGTTTGAGGACAGAGAGATGATCGAGGAACGGCTGAAAACCTATGCCC
ACCTGTTCGACGACAAAGTGATGAAGCAGCTGAAGCGGCGGAGATACACCGGCTGGGGCAGGCTGAGCCG
GAAGCTGATCAACGGCATCCGGGACAAGCAGTCCGGCAAGACAATCCTGGATTTCCTGAAGTCCGACGGC
TTCGCCAACAGAAACTTCATGCAGCTGATCCACGACGACAGCCTGACCTTTAAAGAGGACATCCAGAAAG
CCCAGGTGTCCGGCCAGGGCGATAGCCTGCACGAGCACATTGCCAATCTGGCCGGCAGCCCCGCCATTAA
GAAGGGCATCCTGCAGACAGTGAAGGTGGTGGACGAGCTCGTGAAAGTGATGGGCCGGCACAAGCCCGAG
AACATCGTGATCGAAATGGCCAGAGAGAACCAGACCACCCAGAAGGGACAGAAGAACAGCCGCGAGAGAA
TGAAGCGGATCGAAGAGGGCATCAAAGAGCTGGGCAGCCAGATCCTGAAAGAACACCCCGTGGAAAACAC
CCAGCTGCAGAACGAGAAGCTGTACCTGTACTACCTGCAGAATGGGCGGGATATGTACGTGGACCAGGAA
CTGGACATCAACCGGCTGTCCGACTACGATGTGGACCATATCGTGCCTCAGAGCTTTCTGAAGGACGACT
CCATCGACAACAAGGTGCTGACCAGAAGCGACAAGAACCGGGGCAAGAGCGACAACGTGCCCTCCGAAGA
GGTCGTGAAGAAGATGAAGAACTACTGGCGGCAGCTGCTGAACGCCAAGCTGATTACCCAGAGAAAGTTC
GACAATCTGACCAAGGCCGAGAGAGGCGGCCTGAGCGAACTGGATAAGGCCGGCTTCATCAAGAGACAGC
TGGTGGAAACCCGGCAGATCACAAAGCACGTGGCACAGATCCTGGACTCCCGGATGAACACTAAGTACGA
CGAGAATGACAAGCTGATCCGGGAAGTGAAAGTGATCACCCTGAAGTCCAAGCTGGTGTCCGATTTCCGG
AAGGATTTCCAGTTTTACAAAGTGCGCGAGATCAACAACTACCACCACGCCCACGACGCCTACCTGAACG
CCGTCGTGGGAACCGCCCTGATCAAAAAGTACCCTAAGCTGGAAAGCGAGTTCGTGTACGGCGACTACAA
GGTGTACGACGTGCGGAAGATGATCGCCAAGAGCGAGCAGGAAATCGGCAAGGCTACCGCCAAGTACTTC
TTCTACAGCAACATCATGAACTTTTTCAAGACCGAGATTACCCTGGCCAACGGCGAGATCCGGAAGCGGC
CTCTGATCGAGACAAACGGCGAAACCGGGGAGATCGTGTGGGATAAGGGCCGGGATTTTGCCACCGTGCG
GAAAGTGCTGAGCATGCCCCAAGTGAATATCGTGAAAAAGACCGAGGTGCAGACAGGCGGCTTCAGCAAA
GAGTCTATCCTGCCCAAGAGGAACAGCGATAAGCTGATCGCCAGAAAGAAGGACTGGGACCCTAAGAAGT
ACGGCGGCTTCGACAGCCCCACCGTGGCCTATTCTGTGCTGGTGGTGGCCAAAGTGGAAAAGGGCAAGTC
CAAGAAACTGAAGAGTGTGAAAGAGCTGCTGGGGATCACCATCATGGAAAGAAGCAGCTTCGAGAAGAAT
CCCATCGACTTTCTGGAAGCCAAGGGCTACAAAGAAGTGAAAAAGGACCTGATCATCAAGCTGCCTAAGT
ACTCCCTGTTCGAGCTGGAAAACGGCCGGAAGAGAATGCTGGCCTCTGCCGGCGAACTGCAGAAGGGAAA
CGAACTGGCCCTGCCCTCCAAATATGTGAACTTCCTGTACCTGGCCAGCCACTATGAGAAGCTGAAGGGC
TCCCCCGAGGATAATGAGCAGAAACAGCTGTTTGTGGAACAGCACAAGCACTACCTGGACGAGATCATCG
AGCAGATCAGCGAGTTCTCCAAGAGAGTGATCCTGGCCGACGCTAATCTGGACAAAGTGCTGTCCGCCTA
CAACAAGCACCGGGATAAGCCCATCAGAGAGCAGGCCGAGAATATCATCCACCTGTTTACCCTGACCAAT
CTGGGAGCCCCTGCCGCCTTCAAGTACTTTGACACCACCATCGACCGGAAGAGGTACACCAGCACCAAAG
AGGTGCTGGACGCCACCCTGATCCACCAGAGCATCACCGGCCTGTACGAGACACGGATCGACCTGTCTCA
GCTGGGAGGCGACAAAAGGCCGGCGGCCACGAAAAAGGCCGGCCAGGCAAAAAAGAAAAAGGAATTCGGC
AGTGGAGAGGGCAGAGGAAGTCTGCTAACATGCGGTGACGTCGAGGAGAATCCTGGCCCAGTGAGCAAGG
GCGAGGAGCTGTTCACCGGGGTGGTGCCCATCCTGGTCGAGCTGGACGGCGACGTAAACGGCCACAAGTT
CAGCGTGTCCGGCGAGGGCGAGGGCGATGCCACCTACGGCAAGCTGACCCTGAAGTTCATCTGCACCACC
GGCAAGCTGCCCGTGCCCTGGCCCACCCTCGTGACCACCCTGACCTACGGCGTGCAGTGCTTCAGCCGCT
ACCCCGACCACATGAAGCAGCACGACTTCTTCAAGTCCGCCATGCCCGAAGGCTACGTCCAGGAGCGCAC
CATCTTCTTCAAGGACGACGGCAACTACAAGACCCGCGCCGAGGTGAAGTTCGAGGGCGACACCCTGGTG
AACCGCATCGAGCTGAAGGGCATCGACTTCAAGGAGGACGGCAACATCCTGGGGCACAAGCTGGAGTACA
ACTACAACAGCCACAACGTCTATATCATGGCCGACAAGCAGAAGAACGGCATCAAGGTGAACTTCAAGAT
CCGCCACAACATCGAGGACGGCAGCGTGCAGCTCGCCGACCACTACCAGCAGAACACCCCCATCGGCGAC
GGCCCCGTGCTGCTGCCCGACAACCACTACCTGAGCACCCAGTCCGCCCTGAGCAAAGACCCCAACGAGA
AGCGCGATCACATGGTCCTGCTGGAGTTCGTGACCGCCGCCGGGATCACTCTCGGCATGGACGAGCTGTA
CAAGGAATTCTAACTAGAGCTCGCTGATCAGCCTCGACTGTGCCTTCTAGTTGCCAGCCATCTGTTGTTT
GCCCCTCCCCCGTGCCTTCCTTGACCCTGGAAGGTGCCACTCCCACTGTCCTTTCCTAATAAAATGAGGA
AATTGCATCGCATTGTCTGAGTAGGTGTCATTCTATTCTGGGGGGTGGGGTGGGGCAGGACAGCAAGGGG
GAGGATTGGGAAGAGAATAGCAGGCATGCTGGGGAGCGGCCGCAGGAACCCCTAGTGATGGAGTTGGCCA
CTCCCTCTCTGCGCGCTCGCTCGCTCACTGAGGCCGGGCGACCAAAGGTCGCCCGACGCCCGGGCTTTGC
CCGGGCGGCCTCAGTGAGCGAGCGAGCGCGCAGCTGCCTGCAGGGGCGCCTGATGCGGTATTTTCTCCTT
ACGCATCTGTGCGGTATTTCACACCGCATA
[95 nt withheld, positions 6751-6845]
T
[46 nt withheld, positions 6847-6892]
C
[141 nt withheld, positions 6894-7034]
CCTTTGACGTTGGAGTCCACGTTCTTT
[37 nt withheld, positions 7062-7098]
ACTCTATCTCGGGCTATTCTTTTGATTTATAAGGGATTTTGCCGATTTCGGTCTATTGGTTAAAAAATGA
GCTGATTTAACAAAAATTTAACGCGAATTTTAACAAAATATTAACGTTTACAATTTTATGGTGCACTCTC
AGTACAATCTGCTCTGATGCCGCATAGTTAAGCCAGCCCCGACACCCGCCAACACCCGCTGACGCGCCCT
GACGGGCTTGTCTGCTCCCGGCATCCGCTTACAGACAAGCTGTGACCGTCTCCGGGAGCTGCATGTGTCA
GAGGTTTTCACCGTCATCACCGAAACGCGCGAGACGAAAGGGCCTCGTGATACGCCTATTTTTATAGGTT
AATGTCATGATAATAATGGTTTCTTAGACGTCAGGTGGCACTTTTCGGGGAAATGTGCGCGGAACCCCTA
TTTGTTTATTTTTCTAAATACATTCAAATATGTATCCGCTCATGAGACAATAACCCTGATAAATGCTTCA
ATAATATTGAAAAAGGAAGAGTATGAGTATTCAACATTTCCGTGTCGCCCTTATTCCCTTTTTTGCGGCA
TTTTGCCTTCCTGTTTTTGCTCACCCAGAAACGCTGGTGAAAGTAAAAGATGCTGAAGATCAGTTGGGTG
CACGAGTGGGTTACATCGAACTGGATCTCAACAGCGGTAAGATCCTTGAGAGTTTTCGCCCCGAAGAACG
TTTTCCAATGATGAGCACTTTTAAAGTTCTGCTATGTGGCGCGGTATTATCCCGTATTGACGCCGGGCAA
GAGCAACTCGGTCGCCGCATACACTATTCTCAGAATGACTTGGTTGAGTACTCACCAGTCACAGAAAAGC
ATCTTACGGATGGCATGACAGTAAGAGAATTATGCAGTGCTGCCATAACCATGAGTGATAACACTGCGGC
CAACTTACTTCTGACAACGATCGGAGGACCGAAGGAGCTAACCGCTTTTTTGCACAACATGGGGGATCAT
GTAACTCGCCTTGATCGTTGGGAACCGGAGCTGAATGAAGCCATACCAAACGACGAGCGTGACACCACGA
TGCCTGTAGCAATGGCAACAACGTTGCGCAAACTATTAACTGGCGAACTACTTACTCTAGCTTCCCGGCA
ACAATTAATAGACTGGATGGAGGCGGATAAAGTTGCAGGACCACTTCTGCGCTCGGCCCTTCCGGCTGGC
TGGTTTATTGCTGATAAATCTGGAGCCGGTGAGCGTGGAAGCCGCGGTATCATTGCAGCACTGGGGCCAG
ATGGTAAGCCCTCCCGTATCGTAGTTATCTACACGACGGGGAGTCAGGCAACTATGGATGAACGAAATAG
ACAGATCGCTGAGATAGGTGCCTCACTGATTAAGCATTGGTAACTGTCAGACCAAGTTTACTCATATATA
CTTTAGATTGATTTAAAACTTCATTTTTAATTTAAAAGGATCTAGGTGAAGATCCTTTTTGATAATCTCA
TGACCAAAATCCCTTAACGTGAGTTTTCGTTCCACTGAGCGTCAGACCCCGTAGAAAAGATCAAAGGATC
TTCTTGAGATCCTTTTTTTCTGCGCGTAATCTGCTGCTTGCAAACAAAAAAACCACCGCTACCAGCGGTG
GTTTGTTTGCCGGATCAAGAGCTACCAACTCTTTTTCCGAAGGTAACTGGCTTCAGCAGAGCGCAGATAC
CAAATACTGTTCTTCTAGTGTAGCCGTAGTTAGGCCACCACTTCAAGAACTCTGTAGCACCGCCTACATA
CCTCGCTCTGCTAATCCTGTTACCAGTGGCTGCTGCCAGTGGCGATAAGTCGTGTCTTACCGGGTTGGAC
TCAAGACGATAGTTACCGGATAAGGCGCAGCGGTCGGGCTGAACGGGGGGTTCGTGCACACAGCCCAGCT
TGGAGCGAACGACCTACACCGAACTGAGATACCTACAGCGTGAGCTATGAGAAAGCGCCACGCTTCCCGA
AGGGAGAAAGGCGGACAGGTATCCGGTAAGCGGCAGGGTCGGAACAGGAGAGCGCACGAGGGAGCTTCCA
GGGGGAAACGCCTGGTATCTTTATAGTCCTGTCGGGTTTCGCCACCTCTGACTTGAGCGTCGATTTTTGT
GATGCTCGTCAGGGGGGCGGAGCCTATGGAAAAACGCCAGCAACGCGGCCTTTTTACGGTTCCTGGCCTT
TTGCTGGCCTTTTGCTCACATGT
