>Addgene plasmid #106106 | px458_2A_GFP_sgRNA_ELAVL1 | addgene partial sequence | sequence record 203420 | Addgene Partial NGS Result
CGAGGGGCGGGGCGGGGCGAGGCGGAGAGGTGCGGCGGCAGCCAATCAGAGCGGCGCGCTCCGAAAGTTT
CCTTTTATGGCGAGGCGGCGGCGGCGGCGGCCCTATAAAAAGCGAAGCGCGCGGCGGGCGGGAGTCGCTG
CGCGCTGCCTTCGCCCCGTGCCCCGCTCCGCCGCCGCCTCGCGCCGCCCGCCCCGGCTCTGACTGACCGC
GTTACTCCCACAGGTGAGCGGGCGGGACGGCCCTTCTCCTCCGGGCTGTAATTAGCTGAGCAAGAGGTAA
GGGTTTAAGGGATGGTTGGTTGGTGGGGTATTAATGTTTAATTACCTGGAGCACCTGCCTGAAATCACTT
TTTTTCAGGTTGGACCGGTGCCACCATGGACTATAAGGACCACGACGGAGACTACAAGGATCATGATATT
GATTACAAAGACGATGACGATAAGATGGCCCCAAAGAAGAAGCGGAAGGTCGGTATCCACGGAGTCCCAG
CAGCCGACAAGAAGTACAGCATCGGCCTGGACATCGGCACCAACTCTGTGGGCTGGGCCGTGATCACCGA
CGAGTACAAGGTGCCCAGCAAGAAATTCAAGGTGCTGGGCAACACCGACCGGCACAGCATCAAGAAGAAC
CTGATCGGAGCCCTGCTGTTCGACAGCGGCGAAACAGCCGAGGCCACCCGGCTGAAGAGAACCGCCAGAA
GAAGATACACCAGACGGAAGAACCGGATCTGCTATCTGCAAGAGATCTTCAGCAACGAGATGGCCAAGGT
GGACGACAGCTTCTTCCACAGACTGGAAGAGTCCTTCCTGGTGGAAGAGGATAAGAAGCACGAGCGGCAC
CCCATCTTCGGCAACATCGTGGACGAGGTGGCCTACCACGAGAAGTACCCCACCATCTACCACCTGAGAA
AGAAACTGGTGGACAGCACCGACAAGGCCGACCTGCGGCTGATCTATCTGGCCCTGGCCCACATGATCAA
GTTCCGGGGCCACTTCCTGATCGAGGGCGACCTGAACCCCGACAACAGCGACGTGGACAAGCTGTTCATC
CAGCTGGTGCAGACCTACAACCAGCTGTTCGAGGAAAACCCCATCAACGCCAGCGGCGTGGACGCCAAGG
CCATCCTGTCTGCCAGACTGAGCAAGAGCAGACGGCTGGAAAATCTGATCGCCCAGCTGCCCGGCGAGAA
GAAGAATGGCCTGTTCGGAAACCTGATTGCCCTGAGCCTGGGCCTGACCCCCAACTTCAAGAGCAACTTC
GACCTGGCCGAGGATGCCAAACTGCAGCTGAGCAAGGACACCTACGACGACGACCTGGACAACCTGCTGG
CCCAGATCGGCGACCAGTACGCCGACCTGTTTCTGGCCGCCAAGAACCTGTCCGACGCCATCCTGCTGAG
CGACATCCTGAGAGTGAACACCGAGATCACCAAGGCCCCCCTGAGCGCCTCTATGATCAAGAGATACGAC
GAGCACCACCAGGACCTGACCCTGCTGAAAGCTCTCGTGCGGCAGCAGCTGCCTGAGAAGTACAAAGAGA
TTTTCTTCGACCAGAGCAAGAACGGCTACGCCGGCTACATTGACGGCGGAGCCAGCCAGGAAGAGTTCTA
CAAGTTCATCAAGCCCATCCTGGAAAAGATGGACGGCACCGAGGAACTGCTCGTGAAGCTGAACAGAGAG
GACCTGCTGCGGAAGCAGCGGACCTTCGACAACGGCAGCATCCCCCACCAGATCCACCTGGGAGAGCTGC
ACGCCATTCTGCGGCGGCAGGAAGATTTTTACCCATTCCTGAAGGACAACCGGGAAAAGATCGAGAAGAT
CCTGACCTTCCGCATCCCCTACTACGTGGGCCCTCTGGCCAGGGGAAACAGCAGATTCGCCTGGATGACC
AGAAAGAGCGAGGAAACCATCACCCCCTGGAACTTCGAGGAAGTGGTGGACAAGGGCGCTTCCGCCCAGA
GCTTCATCGAGCGGATGACCAACTTCGATAAGAACCTGCCCAACGAGAAGGTGCTGCCCAAGCACAGCCT
GCTGTACGAGTACTTCACCGTGTATAACGAGCTGACCAAAGTGAAATACGTGACCGAGGGAATGAGAAAG
CCCGCCTTCCTGAGCGGCGAGCAGAAAAAGGCCATCGTGGACCTGCTGTTCAAGACCAACCGGAAAGTGA
CCGTGAAGCAGCTGAAAGAGGACTACTTCAAGAAAATCGAGTGCTTCGACTCCGTGGAAATCTCCGGCGT
GGAAGATCGGTTCAACGCCTCCCTGGGCACATACCACGATCTGCTGAAAATTATCAAGGACAAGGACTTC
CTGGACAATGAGGAAAACGAGGACATTCTGGAAGATATCGTGCTGACCCTGACACTGTTTGAGGACAGAG
AGATGATCGAGGAACGGCTGAAAACCTATGCCCACCTGTTCGACGACAAAGTGATGAAGCAGCTGAAGCG
GCGGAGATACACCGGCTGGGGCAGGCTGAGCCGGAAGCTGATCAACGGCATCCGGGACAAGCAGTCCGGC
AAGACAATCCTGGATTTCCTGAAGTCCGACGGCTTCGCCAACAGAAACTTCATGCAGCTGATCCACGACG
ACAGCCTGACCTTTAAAGAGGACATCCAGAAAGCCCAGGTGTCCGGCCAGGGCGATAGCCTGCACGAGCA
CATTGCCAATCTGGCCGGCAGCCCCGCCATTAAGAAGGGCATCCTGCAGACAGTGAAGGTGGTGGACGAG
CTCGTGAAAGTGATGGGCCGGCACAAGCCCGAGAACATCGTGATCGAAATGGCCAGAGAGAACCAGACCA
CCCAGAAGGGACAGAAGAACAGCCGCGAGAGAATGAAGCGGATCGAAGAGGGCATCAAAGAGCTGGGCAG
CCAGATCCTGAAAGAACACCCCGTGGAAAACACCCAGCTGCAGAACGAGAAGCTGTACCTGTACTACCTG
CAGAATGGGCGGGATATGTACGTGGACCAGGAACTGGACATCAACCGGCTGTCCGACTACGATGTGGACC
ATATCGTGCCTCAGAGCTTTCTGAAGGACGACTCCATCGACAACAAGGTGCTGACCAGAAGCGACAAGAA
CCGGGGCAAGAGCGACAACGTGCCCTCCGAAGAGGTCGTGAAGAAGATGAAGAACTACTGGCGGCAGCTG
CTGAACGCCAAGCTGATTACCCAGAGAAAGTTCGACAATCTGACCAAGGCCGAGAGAGGCGGCCTGAGCG
AACTGGATAAGGCCGGCTTCATCAAGAGACAGCTGGTGGAAACCCGGCAGATCACAAAGCACGTGGCACA
GATCCTGGACTCCCGGATGAACACTAAGTACGACGAGAATGACAAGCTGATCCGGGAAGTGAAAGTGATC
ACCCTGAAGTCCAAGCTGGTGTCCGATTTCCGGAAGGATTTCCAGTTTTACAAAGTGCGCGAGATCAACA
ACTACCACCACGCCCACGACGCCTACCTGAACGCCGTCGTGGGAACCGCCCTGATCAAAAAGTACCCTAA
GCTGGAAAGCGAGTTCGTGTACGGCGACTACAAGGTGTACGACGTGCGGAAGATGATCGCCAAGAGCGAG
CAGGAAATCGGCAAGGCTACCGCCAAGTACTTCTTCTACAGCAACATCATGAACTTTTTCAAGACCGAGA
TTACCCTGGCCAACGGCGAGATCCGGAAGCGGCCTCTGATCGAGACAAACGGCGAAACCGGGGAGATCGT
GTGGGATAAGGGCCGGGATTTTGCCACCGTGCGGAAAGTGCTGAGCATGCCCCAAGTGAATATCGTGAAA
AAGACCGAGGTGCAGACAGGCGGCTTCAGCAAAGAGTCTATCCTGCCCAAGAGGAACAGCGATAAGCTGA
TCGCCAGAAAGAAGGACTGGGACCCTAAGAAGTACGGCGGCTTCGACAGCCCCACCGTGGCCTATTCTGT
GCTGGTGGTGGCCAAAGTGGAAAAGGGCAAGTCCAAGAAACTGAAGAGTGTGAAAGAGCTGCTGGGGATC
ACCATCATGGAAAGAAGCAGCTTCGAGAAGAATCCCATCGACTTTCTGGAAGCCAAGGGCTACAAAGAAG
TGAAAAAGGACCTGATCATCAAGCTGCCTAAGTACTCCCTGTTCGAGCTGGAAAACGGCCGGAAGAGAAT
GCTGGCCTCTGCCGGCGAACTGCAGAAGGGAAACGAACTGGCCCTGCCCTCCAAATATGTGAACTTCCTG
TACCTGGCCAGCCACTATGAGAAGCTGAAGGGCTCCCCCGAGGATAATGAGCAGAAACAGCTGTTTGTGG
AACAGCACAAGCACTACCTGGACGAGATCATCGAGCAGATCAGCGAGTTCTCCAAGAGAGTGATCCTGGC
CGACGCTAATCTGGACAAAGTGCTGTCCGCCTACAACAAGCACCGGGATAAGCCCATCAGAGAGCAGGCC
GAGAATATCATCCACCTGTTTACCCTGACCAATCTGGGAGCCCCTGCCGCCTTCAAGTACTTTGACACCA
CCATCGACCGGAAGAGGTACACCAGCACCAAAGAGGTGCTGGACGCCACCCTGATCCACCAGAGCATCAC
CGGCCTGTACGAGACACGGATCGACCTGTCTCAGCTGGGAGGCGACAAAAGGCCGGCGGCCACGAAAAAG
GCCGGCCAGGCAAAAAAGAAAAAGGAATTCGGCAGTGGAGAGGGCAGAGGAAGTCTGCTAACATGCGGTG
ACGTCGAGGAGAATCCTGGCCCAGTGAGCAAGGGCGAGGAGCTGTTCACCGGGGTGGTGCCCATCCTGGT
CGAGCTGGACGGCGACGTAAACGGCCACAAGTTCAGCGTGTCCGGCGAGGGCGAGGGCGATGCCACCTAC
GGCAAGCTGACCCTGAAGTTCATCTGCACCACCGGCAAGCTGCCCGTGCCCTGGCCCACCCTCGTGACCA
CCCTGACCTACGGCGTGCAGTGCTTCAGCCGCTACCCCGACCACATGAAGCAGCACGACTTCTTCAAGTC
CGCCATGCCCGAAGGCTACGTCCAGGAGCGCACCATCTTCTTCAAGGACGACGGCAACTACAAGACCCGC
GCCGAGGTGAAGTTCGAGGGCGACACCCTGGTGAACCGCATCGAGCTGAAGGGCATCGACTTCAAGGAGG
ACGGCAACATCCTGGGGCACAAGCTGGAGTACAACTACAACAGCCACAACGTCTATATCATGGCCGACAA
GCAGAAGAACGGCATCAAGGTGAACTTCAAGATCCGCCACAACATCGAGGACGGCAGCGTGCAGCTCGCC
GACCACTACCAGCAGAACACCCCCATCGGCGACGGCCCCGTGCTGCTGCCCGACAACCACTACCTGAGCA
CCCAGTCCGCCCTGAGCAAAGACCCCAACGAGAAGCGCGATCACATGGTCCTGCTGGAGTTCGTGACCGC
CGCCGGGATCACTCTCGGCATGGACGAGCTGTACAAGGAATTCTAACTAGAGCTCGCTGATCAGCCTCGA
CTGTGCCTTCTAGTTGCCAGCCATCTGTTGTTTGCCCCTCCCCCGTGCCTTCCTTGACCCTGGAAGGTGC
CACTCCCACTGTCCTTTCCTAATAAAATGAGGAAATTGCATCGCATTGTCTGAGTAGGTGTCATTCTATT
CTGGGGGGTGGGGTGGGGCAGGACAGCAAGGGGGAGGATTGGGAAGAGAATAGCAGGCATGCTGGGGAGC
GGCCGCAGGAACCCCTAGTGATGGAGTTGGCCACTCCCTCTCTGCGCGCTCGCTCGCTCACTGAGGCCGG
GCGACCAAAGGTCGCCCGACGCCCGGGCTTTGCCCGGGCGGCCTCAGTGAGCGAGCGAGCGCGCAGCTGC
CTGCAGGGGCGCCTGATGCGGTATTTTCTCCTTACGCATCTGTGCGGTATTTCACACCGCATA
[95 nt withheld, positions 5874-5968]
T
[46 nt withheld, positions 5970-6015]
C
[141 nt withheld, positions 6017-6157]
CCTTTGACGTTGGAGTCCACGTTCTTT
[37 nt withheld, positions 6185-6221]
ACTCTATCTCGGGCTATTCTTTTGATTTATAAGGGATTTTGCCGATTTCGGTCTATTGGTTAAAAAATGA
GCTGATTTAACAAAAATTTAACGCGAATTTTAACAAAATATTAACGTTTACAATTTTATGGTGCACTCTC
AGTACAATCTGCTCTGATGCCGCATAGTTAAGCCAGCCCCGACACCCGCCAACACCCGCTGACGCGCCCT
GACGGGCTTGTCTGCTCCCGGCATCCGCTTACAGACAAGCTGTGACCGTCTCCGGGAGCTGCATGTGTCA
GAGGTTTTCACCGTCATCACCGAAACGCGCGAGACGAAAGGGCCTCGTGATACGCCTATTTTTATAGGTT
AATGTCATGATAATAATGGTTTCTTAGACGTCAGGTGGCACTTTTCGGGGAAATGTGCGCGGAACCCCTA
TTTGTTTATTTTTCTAAATACATTCAAATATGTATCCGCTCATGAGACAATAACCCTGATAAATGCTTCA
ATAATATTGAAAAAGGAAGAGTATGAGTATTCAACATTTCCGTGTCGCCCTTATTCCCTTTTTTGCGGCA
TTTTGCCTTCCTGTTTTTGCTCACCCAGAAACGCTGGTGAAAGTAAAAGATGCTGAAGATCAGTTGGGTG
CACGAGTGGGTTACATCGAACTGGATCTCAACAGCGGTAAGATCCTTGAGAGTTTTCGCCCCGAAGAACG
TTTTCCAATGATGAGCACTTTTAAAGTTCTGCTATGTGGCGCGGTATTATCCCGTATTGACGCCGGGCAA
GAGCAACTCGGTCGCCGCATACACTATTCTCAGAATGACTTGGTTGAGTACTCACCAGTCACAGAAAAGC
ATCTTACGGATGGCATGACAGTAAGAGAATTATGCAGTGCTGCCATAACCATGAGTGATAACACTGCGGC
CAACTTACTTCTGACAACGATCGGAGGACCGAAGGAGCTAACCGCTTTTTTGCACAACATGGGGGATCAT
GTAACTCGCCTTGATCGTTGGGAACCGGAGCTGAATGAAGCCATACCAAACGACGAGCGTGACACCACGA
TGCCTGTAGCAATGGCAACAACGTTGCGCAAACTATTAACTGGCGAACTACTTACTCTAGCTTCCCGGCA
ACAATTAATAGACTGGATGGAGGCGGATAAAGTTGCAGGACCACTTCTGCGCTCGGCCCTTCCGGCTGGC
TGGTTTATTGCTGATAAATCTGGAGCCGGTGAGCGTGGAAGCCGCGGTATCATTGCAGCACTGGGGCCAG
ATGGTAAGCCCTCCCGTATCGTAGTTATCTACACGACGGGGAGTCAGGCAACTATGGATGAACGAAATAG
ACAGATCGCTGAGATAGGTGCCTCACTGATTAAGCATTGGTAACTGTCAGACCAAGTTTACTCATATATA
CTTTAGATTGATTTAAAACTTCATTTTTAATTTAAAAGGATCTAGGTGAAGATCCTTTTTGATAATCTCA
TGACCAAAATCCCTTAACGTGAGTTTTCGTTCCACTGAGCGTCAGACCCCGTAGAAAAGATCAAAGGATC
TTCTTGAGATCCTTTTTTTCTGCGCGTAATCTGCTGCTTGCAAACAAAAAAACCACCGCTACCAGCGGTG
GTTTGTTTGCCGGATCAAGAGCTACCAACTCTTTTTCCGAAGGTAACTGGCTTCAGCAGAGCGCAGATAC
CAAATACTGTTCTTCTAGTGTAGCCGTAGTTAGGCCACCACTTCAAGAACTCTGTAGCACCGCCTACATA
CCTCGCTCTGCTAATCCTGTTACCAGTGGCTGCTGCCAGTGGCGATAAGTCGTGTCTTACCGGGTTGGAC
TCAAGACGATAGTTACCGGATAAGGCGCAGCGGTCGGGCTGAACGGGGGGTTCGTGCACACAGCCCAGCT
TGGAGCGAACGACCTACACCGAACTGAGATACCTACAGCGTGAGCTATGAGAAAGCGCCACGCTTCCCGA
AGGGAGAAAGGCGGACAGGTATCCGGTAAGCGGCAGGGTCGGAACAGGAGAGCGCACGAGGGAGCTTCCA
GGGGGAAACGCCTGGTATCTTTATAGTCCTGTCGGGTTTCGCCACCTCTGACTTGAGCGTCGATTTTTGT
GATGCTCGTCAGGGGGGCGGAGCCTATGGAAAAACGCCAGCAACGCGGCCTTTTTACGGTTCCTGGCCTT
TTGCTGGCCTTTTGCTCACATGTGAGGGCCTATTTCCCATGATTCCTTCATATTTGCATATACGATACAA
GGCTGTTAGAGAGATAATTGGAATTAATTTGACTGTAAACACAAAGATATTAGTACAAAATACGTGACGT
AGAAAGTAATAATTTCTTGGGTAGTTTGCAGTTTTAAAATTATGTTTTAAAATGGACTATCATATGCTTA
CCGTAACTTGAAAGTATTTCGATTTCTTGGCTTTATATATCTTGTGGAAAGGACGAAACACCGACCACAT
GGCCGAAGACTGCGTTTTAGAGCTAGAAATAGCAAGTTAAAATAAGGCTAGTCCGTTATCAACTTGAAAA
AGTGGCACCGAGTCGGTGCTTTTTTGTTTTAGAGCTAGAAATAGCAAGTTAAAATAAGGCTAGTCCGTTT
TTAGCGCGTGCGCCAATTCTGCAGACAAATGGCTCTAGAGGTACCCGTTACATAACTTACGGTAAATGGC
CCGCCTGGCTGACCGCCCAACGACCCCCGCCCATTGACGTCAATAGTAACGCCAATAGGGACTTTCCATT
GACGTCAATGGGTGGAGTATTTACGGTAAACTGCCCACTTGGCAGTACATCAAGTGTATCATATGCCAAG
TACGCCCCCTATTGACGTCAATGACGGTAAATGGCCCGCCTGGCATTGTGCCCAGTACATGACCTTATGG
GACTTTCCTACTTGGCAGTACATCTACGTATTAGTCATCGCTATTACCATGGTCGAGGTGAGCCCCACGT
TCTGCTTCACTCTCCCCATCTCCCCCCCCTCCCCACCCCCAATTTTGTATTTATTTATTTTTTAATTATT
TTGTGCAGCGATGGGGGCGGGGGGGGGGGG
